Addgene plasmid #135855: D41_Ld_180450
Purpose: Expression of Leishmania donovani ectodomain in mammalian cells
Depositing lab: Gavin Wright. Depositing organization: Wellcome Sanger Institute. Publication: Systematic identification of genes encoding cell surface and secreted proteins that are essential for in vitro growth and infection in Leishmania donovani. Roberts AJ, Ong HB, Clare S, Brandt C, Harcourt K, Franssen SU, Cotton JA, Muller-Sienerth N, Wright GJ. PLoS Pathog. 2022 Feb 24;18(2):e1010364. doi: 10.1371/journal.ppat.1010364. eCollection 2022 Feb. PubMed 35202447.
Backbone
  Vector backbone: pTT3
  Backbone manufacturer: Yves Durocher, NRC
  Backbone size w/o insert (bp): 6132
  Vector type: Mammalian Expression
Growth in bacteria
  Bacterial resistance: Ampicillin, 100 μg/mL
  Growth temperature: 37°C
  Growth strain: DH5alpha
  Copy number: High Copy
Gene/Insert
  Gene/Insert name: serine carboxypeptidase (CBP1), putative (alt name: LDPBK_180450)
  Species: Leishmania donovani
  Insert size (bp): 1302
  Tag / fusion protein: biotinylation sequence and His tag (C terminal on insert)
  Cloning method: Unknown
Terms and licenses: Academic/Nonprofit Terms; Industry Terms: Not Available to Industry
How to cite: D41_Ld_180450 was a gift from Gavin Wright (Addgene plasmid # 135855 ; http://n2t.net/addgene:135855 ; RRID:Addgene_135855)
