[The description below was written by a language model from this plasmid's Addgene catalogue record and pLannotate feature annotations shown in this document.]
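Description:
D41_Ld_180450 is a mammalian expression plasmid built on the pTT3 backbone, designed to produce the extracellular region of a Leishmania donovani protein as a soluble, secreted recombinant in mammalian cells. The insert (about 1.3 kb) encodes the ectodomain of a putative serine carboxypeptidase (CBP1, LDPBK_180450). In bacteria the roughly 7.4 kb plasmid is maintained at high copy through a ColE1/pUC-type origin and selected with ampicillin via the β-lactamase gene. Short lac regulatory, tet promoter and bla fragments near the end of the sequence appear to be backbone remnants with no stated role.

Expression is driven by the human cytomegalovirus immediate early enhancer and promoter, followed by adenovirus-derived leader and splice elements and a fragment of a chimeric intron, an arrangement that generally improves transcript processing and yield. The annotated hit to adenoviral preterminal protein on the opposite strand most likely reflects this adenoviral leader sequence, not an expressed gene. A fragment of the mouse immunoglobulin heavy chain signal sequence lies just upstream of the unannotated region that presumably holds the insert, which would direct the product into the secretory pathway. According to the catalogue entry, the ectodomain carries a C-terminal biotinylation sequence and His tag, although these are not annotated in the feature table; such tags allow capture on streptavidin and metal-affinity purification. Transcripts terminate at a rabbit β-globin polyadenylation signal. An Epstein-Barr virus oriP fragment allows episomal retention in cells expressing EBNA1, which favours high-level transient expression. The plasmid belongs to a collection made for systematic study of L. donovani cell surface and secreted proteins.
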