Features (pLannotate 1.2.2; 17 found; start..end, strand, type, name):
      1..380     +  enhancer       CMV enhancer: human cytomegalovirus immediate early enhancer
    382..581     +  promoter       CMV promoter: human cytomegalovirus (CMV) immediate early promoter
    649..687     +  misc_feature   Ad SA (fragment): adenovirus major late transcript splice acceptor (Friedrich and Soriano, 1991)
    720..929     -  CDS            PTP (fragment): TERM_ADE02 - Experimental evidence at protein level: Swiss-Prot protein existence level 1. Protein covalently bound to the viral DNA that acts as a primer for viral genomic replication by DNA strand displacement. Assembles on the viral origin of replication in an initiation complex with viral polymerase, DBP, host NFIA and host POU2F1/OCT1. During initiation, the polymerase covalently couples the first dCTP with Ser- 580 of pTP. The terminal protein stimulates the template activity over 20 fold compared to protein-free templates. Neo-synthesized viral genomes are linked to two preterminal prot
    960..1049    +  intron         chimeric intron (fragment): chimera between introns from adenovirus and immunoglobulin heavy chain genes
   1068..1114    +  CDS            IgH signal sequence (fragment): signal sequence from the mouse immunoglobulin heavy chain variable region
   2661..2716    +  polyA_signal   β-globin poly(A) signal: rabbit β-globin polyadenylation signal (Gil and Proudfoot, 1987)
   3230..4911    -  rep_origin     oriP (fragment): Epstein-Barr virus oriP replication origin (Yates et al., 2000)
   5038..5142    +  promoter       AmpR promoter: bla
   5143..6003    +  CDS            AmpR: β-lactamase; bla; confers resistance to ampicillin, carbenicillin, and related antibiotics
   6174..6762    +  rep_origin     ori: high-copy-number ColE1/pMB1/pBR322/pUC origin of replication
   6945..7037    +  CDS            lacI (fragment): lac repressor; lacI; The lac repressor binds to the lac operator to inhibit transcription in E. coli. This inhibition can be relieved by adding lactose or isopropyl-β-D-thiogalactopyranoside (IPTG).
   7050..7071    +  protein_bind   CAP binding site: CAP binding activates transcription in the presence of cAMP. E. coli catabolite activator protein
   7086..7116    +  promoter       lac promoter: promoter for the E. coli lac operon
   7124..7140    +  protein_bind   lac operator: The lac repressor binds to the lac operator to inhibit transcription in E. coli. This inhibition can be relieved by adding lactose or isopropyl-β-D-thiogalactopyranoside (IPTG). lac repressor encoded by lacI
   7210..7226    +  promoter       tet promoter (fragment): E. coli promoter for tetracycline efflux protein gene
   7236..7261    -  CDS            bla(M) (fragment): β-lactamase lacking the signal sequence; bla(M); allows cytosolic expression of β-lactamase
>Addgene plasmid #135855 | D41_Ld_180450 | addgene full sequence | sequence record 274895 | Addgene NGS Result
GACATTGATTATTGACTAGTTATTAATAGTAATCAATTACGGGGTCATTAGTTCATAGCCCATATATGGA
GTTCCGCGTTACATAACTTACGGTAAATGGCCCGCCTGGCTGACCGCCCAACGACCCCCGCCCATTGACG
TCAATAATGACGTATGTTCCCATAGTAACGCCAATAGGGACTTTCCATTGACGTCAATGGGTGGAGTATT
TACGGTAAACTGCCCACTTGGCAGTACATCAAGTGTATCATATGCCAAGTCCGCCCCCTATTGACGTCAA
TGACGGTAAATGGCCCGCCTGGCATTATGCCCAGTACATGACCTTACGGGACTTTCCTACTTGGCAGTAC
ATCTACGTATTAGTCATCGCTATTACCATGGTGATGCGGTTTTGGCAGTACACCAATGGGCGTGGATAGC
GGTTTGACTCACGGGGATTTCCAAGTCTCCACCCCATTGACGTCAATGGGAGTTTGTTTTGGCACCAAAA
TCAACGGGACTTTCCAAAATGTCGTAATAACCCCGCCCCGTTGACGCAAATGGGCGGTAGGCGTGTACGG
TGGGAGGTCTATATAAGCAGAGCTCGTTTAGTGAACCGTCAGATCCTCACTCTCTTCCGCATCGCTGTCT
GCGAGGGCCAGCTGTTGGGCTCGCGGTTGAGGACAAACTCTTCGCGGTCTTTCCAGTACTCTTGGATCGG
AAACCCGTCGGCCTCCGAACGGTACTCCGCCACCGAGGGACCTGAGCGAGTCCGCATCGACCGGATCGGA
AAACCTCTCGAGAAAGGCGTCTAACCAGTCACAGTCGCAAGGTAGGCTGAGCACCGTGGCGGGCGGCAGC
GGGTGGCGGTCGGGGTTGTTTCTGGCGGAGGTGCTGCTGATGATGTAATTAAAGTAGGCGGTCTTGAGAC
GGCGGATGGTCGAGGTGAGGTGTGGCAGGCTTGAGATCCAGCTGTTGGGGTGAGTACTCCCTCTCAAAAG
CGGGCATTACTTCTGCGCTAAGATTGTCAGTTTCCAAAAACGAGGAGGATTTGATATTCACCTGGCCCGA
TCTGGCCATACACTTGAGTGACAATGACATCCACTTTGCCTTTCTCTCCACAGGTGTCCACTCCCAGGTC
CAAGTTTGCCACCATGGAGTTTCAGACCCAGGTACTCATGTCCCTGCTGCTCTGCATGTCTGGTGCGGCC
GCCACCTCTACACCTCACCACGGCTACGCCAGCTGCGACCCCAGCGTGGTGCAGAGCAGCGGCTACATCA
ACATCCCCGGCGTGAACCAGACCCTGAAGCACTACTTCTACTGGCTGTTCGGCCCCAGAAAGTGGCCCAA
CGACTTCCGCGAGCCCCCCGTGATCATGTGGATGACAGGCGGCCCTGGCTGCAGCAGCTCCATGGCCCTG
CTGACCGAGCTGGGCCCCTGCATGATGAACGAGACAAGCGGCGAGCTGTACCACAACACCTACGGCTGGA
ACGACGAGGCCTACCTGCTGTTCGTGGACCAGCCCACCGGCGTGGGCTACAGCTACGGCGACAAGAGCAA
CTACGCCCACAACCAGAGCGAGGTGGCCGAGGATATGTACAACTTCCTGCAGCTGTTCGCCAGACGGTTC
ACCAGCCCCAGCATCACCGGCGCCAACGATTTCTACATCATCGGCGAGTCCTACGGCGGCCATTACGTGC
CCGCCGTGTCCCACAGAATCCTGATGGGCAACGAGCGGAGCGACGGCCTGCACATCAACCTGAAGGGAAT
CGCCATCGGCAACGGCCTGACCGACCCCTACACCCAGCTGCCCTTCCACGCCCAGACCGCCTACTACTGG
TGCAAAGAGAAGCTGGGCGCTCCCTGTATCACCGAGAAGGCCTACGAGGAAATGCTGAGCCTGCTGCCCG
CCTGCCTGGAAAAGACCAAGAAGTGCAACGAGGGCCCCGACGACAGCGACGTGTCCTGTAGCGTGGCCAC
AGCCCTGTGGGCCGAGTATGTGGACCACTACTACGCCACCGGCCGGAACTCCTACGACATCCGGAAGCAG
TGTATCGGCGACCTGTGCTACCCCATGCAGAACACCATCGACTTCTACCACAAGCCTACCGTGCGGGCCA
GCCTGGGAGCCTCTGCCAAGGCCCAGTGGTCCACCTGTAACGGCGAGGTGTCCGCCCTGTTCGAGCGGGA
CTACATGCGGAACTTCAACTTCACCTTCCCCCACATGCTGGACATGGGCATCCGGGTGCTGATCTACGCC
GGCGACATGGACTTCATCTGCAACTGGCTGGGCAATGAGGCCTGGGTCAAGGCCCTGCAGTGGTTCGGCA
CCGACGGCTTCAACACCGCCCCCAACGTGGAATTTGCCGTGTCTGGCAGATGGGCCGGACAGGAAAGAAG
CTACGGGGGCCTGAGCTTCGTGCGCATCTACGACGCCGGACACATGGTGCCCATGGATCAGCCTGAGGTG
GCACTGTTCATGGTGCACCGGTTTCTGCACGACCGGCGGCTGGCTGGCGCGCCCGGCAGCCTGCACCACA
TCCTGGACGCCCAGAAGATGCTGTGGAACCACAGGGACAGGAACCTGCCTCCTCTGGCCCCTCTGGGCCC
CCACCACCATCACCACCATTGAGTCTAGACACGTGATTAATTAAGGATCCCCCGACCTCGACCTCTGGCT
AATAAAGGAAATTTATTTTCATTGCAATAGTGTGTTGGAATTTTTTGTGTCTCTCACTCGGAAGGACATA
TGGGAGGGCAAATCATTTGGTCGAGATCCCTCGGAGATCTCTAGCTAGAGGATCGATCCCCGCCCCGGAC
GAACTAAACCTGACTACGACATCTCTGCCCCTTCTTCGCGGGGCAGTGCATGTAATCCCTTCAGTTGGTT
GGTACAACTTGCCAACTGGGCCCTGTTCCACATGTGACACGGGGGGGGACCAAACACAAAGGGGTTCTCT
GACTGTAGTTGACATCCTTATAAATGGATGTGCACATTTGCCAACACTGAGTGGCTTTCATCCTGGAGCA
GACTTTGCAGTCTGTGGACTGCAACACAACATTGCCTTTATGTGTAACTCTTGGCTGAAGCTCTTACACC
AATGCTGGGGGACATGTACCTCCCAGGGGCCCAGGAAGACTACGGGAGGCTACACCAACGTCAATCAGAG
GGGCCTGTGTAGCTACCGATAAGCGGACCCTCAAGAGGGCATTAGCAATAGTGTTTATAAGGCCCCCTTG
TTAACCCTAAACGGGTAGCATATGCTTCCCGGGTAGTAGTATATACTATCCAGACTAACCCTAATTCAAT
AGCATATGTTACCCAACGGGAAGCATATGCTATCGAATTAGGGTTAGTAAAAGGGTCCTAAGGAACAGCG
ATATCTCCCACCCCATGAGCTGTCACGGTTTTATTTACATGGGGTCAGGATTCCACGAGGGTAGTGAACC
ATTTTAGTCACAAGGGCAGTGGCTGAAGATCAAGGAGCGGGCAGTGAACTCTCCTGAATCTTCGCCTGCT
TCTTCATTCTCCTTCGTTTAGCTAATAGAATAACTGCTGAGTTGTGAACAGTAAGGTGTATGTGAGGTGC
TCGAAAACAAGGTTTCAGGTGACGCCCCCAGAATAAAATTTGGACGGGGGGTTCAGTGGTGGCATTGTGC
TATGACACCAATATAACCCTCACAAACCCCTTGGGCAATAAATACTAGTGTAGGAATGAAACATTCTGAA
TATCTTTAACAATAGAAATCCATGGGGTGGGGACAAGCCGTAAAGACTGGATGTCCATCTCACACGAATT
TATGGCTATGGGCAACACATAATCCTAGTGCAATATGATACTGGGGTTATTAAGATGTGTCCCAGGCAGG
GACCAAGACAGGTGAACCATGTTGTTACACTCTATTTGTAACAAGGGGAAAGAGAGTGGACGCCGACAGC
AGCGGACTCCACTGGTTGTCTCTAACACCCCCGAAAATTAAACGGGGCTCCACGCCAATGGGGCCCATAA
ACAAAGACAAGTGGCCACTCTTTTTTTTGAAATTGTGGAGTGGGGGCACGCGTCAGCCCCCACACGCCGC
CCTGCGGTTTTGGACTGTAAAATAAGGGTGTAATAACTTGGCTGATTGTAACCCCGCTAACCACTGCGGT
CAAACCACTTGCCCACAAAACCACTAATGGCACCCCGGGGAATACCTGCATAAGTAGGTGGGCGGGCCAA
GATAGGGGCGCGATTGCTGCGATCTGGAGGACAAATTACACACACTTGCGCCTGAGCGCCAAGCACAGGG
TTGTTGGTCCTCATATTCACGAGGTCGCTGAGAGCACGGTGGGCTAATGTTGCCATGGGTAGCATATACT
ACCCAAATATCTGGATAGCATATGCTATCCTAATCTATATCTGGGTAGCATAGGCTATCCTAATCTATAT
CTGGGTAGCATATGCTATCCTAATCTATATCTGGGTAGTATATGCTATCCTAATTTATATCTGGGTAGCA
TAGGCTATCCTAATCTATATCTGGGTAGCATATGCTATCCTAATCTATATCTGGGTAGTATATGCTATCC
TAATCTGTATCCGGGTAGCATATGCTATCCTAATAGAGATTAGGGTAGTATATGCTATCCTAATTTATAT
CTGGGTAGCATATACTACCCAAATATCTGGATAGCATATGCTATCCTAATCTATATCTGGGTAGCATATG
CTATCCTAATCTATATCTGGGTAGCATAGGCTATCCTAATCTATATCTGGGTAGCATATGCTATCCTAAT
CTATATCTGGGTAGTATATGCTATCCTAATTTATATCTGGGTAGCATAGGCTATCCTAATCTATATCTGG
GTAGCATATGCTATCCTAATCTATATCTGGGTAGTATATGCTATCCTAATCTGTATCCGGGTAGCATATG
CTATCCTCATGATAAGCTGTCAAACATGAGAATTTTCTTGAAGACGAAAGGGCCTCGTGATACGCCTATT
TTTATAGGTTAATGTCATGATAATAATGGTTTCTTAGACGTCAGGTGGCACTTTTCGGGGAAATGTGCGC
GGAACCCCTATTTGTTTATTTTTCTAAATACATTCAAATATGTATCCGCTCATGAGACAATAACCCTGAT
AAATGCTTCAATAATATTGAAAAAGGAAGAGTATGAGTATTCAACATTTCCGTGTCGCCCTTATTCCCTT
TTTTGCGGCATTTTGCCTTCCTGTTTTTGCTCACCCAGAAACGCTGGTGAAAGTAAAAGATGCTGAAGAT
CAGTTGGGTGCACGAGTGGGTTACATCGAACTGGATCTCAACAGCGGTAAGATCCTTGAGAGTTTTCGCC
CCGAAGAACGTTTTCCAATGATGAGCACTTTTAAAGTTCTGCTATGTGGCGCGGTATTATCCCGTGTTGA
CGCCGGGCAAGAGCAACTCGGTCGCCGCATACACTATTCTCAGAATGACTTGGTTGAGTACTCACCAGTC
ACAGAAAAGCATCTTACGGATGGCATGACAGTAAGAGAATTATGCAGTGCTGCCATAACCATGAGTGATA
ACACTGCGGCCAACTTACTTCTGACAACGATCGGAGGACCGAAGGAGCTAACCGCTTTTTTGCACAACAT
GGGGGATCATGTAACTCGCCTTGATCGTTGGGAACCGGAGCTGAATGAAGCCATACCAAACGACGAGCGT
GACACCACGATGCCTGCAGCAATGGCAACAACGTTGCGCAAACTATTAACTGGCGAACTACTTACTCTAG
CTTCCCGGCAACAATTAATAGACTGGATGGAGGCGGATAAAGTTGCAGGACCACTTCTGCGCTCGGCCCT
TCCGGCTGGCTGGTTTATTGCTGATAAATCTGGAGCCGGTGAGCGTGGGTCTCGCGGTATCATTGCAGCA
CTGGGGCCAGATGGTAAGCCCTCCCGTATCGTAGTTATCTACACGACGGGGAGTCAGGCAACTATGGATG
AACGAAATAGACAGATCGCTGAGATAGGTGCCTCACTGATTAAGCATTGGTAACTGTCAGACCAAGTTTA
CTCATATATACTTTAGATTGATTTAAAACTTCATTTTTAATTTAAAAGGATCTAGGTGAAGATCCTTTTT
GATAATCTCATGACCAAAATCCCTTAACGTGAGTTTTCGTTCCACTGAGCGTCAGACCCCGTAGAAAAGA
TCAAAGGATCTTCTTGAGATCCTTTTTTTCTGCGCGTAATCTGCTGCTTGCAAACAAAAAAACCACCGCT
ACCAGCGGTGGTTTGTTTGCCGGATCAAGAGCTACCAACTCTTTTTCCGAAGGTAACTGGCTTCAGCAGA
GCGCAGATACCAAATACTGTTCTTCTAGTGTAGCCGTAGTTAGGCCACCACTTCAAGAACTCTGTAGCAC
CGCCTACATACCTCGCTCTGCTAATCCTGTTACCAGTGGCTGCTGCCAGTGGCGATAAGTCGTGTCTTAC
CGGGTTGGACTCAAGACGATAGTTACCGGATAAGGCGCAGCGGTCGGGCTGAACGGGGGGTTCGTGCACA
CAGCCCAGCTTGGAGCGAACGACCTACACCGAACTGAGATACCTACAGCGTGAGCTATGAGAAAGCGCCA
CGCTTCCCGAAGGGAGAAAGGCGGACAGGTATCCGGTAAGCGGCAGGGTCGGAACAGGAGAGCGCACGAG
GGAGCTTCCAGGGGGAAACGCCTGGTATCTTTATAGTCCTGTCGGGTTTCGCCACCTCTGACTTGAGCGT
CGATTTTTGTGATGCTCGTCAGGGGGGCGGAGCCTATGGAAAAACGCCAGCAACGCGGCCTTTTTACGGT
TCCTGGCCTTTTGCTGGCCTTTTGCTCACATGTTCTTTCCTGCGTTATCCCCTGATTCTGTGGATAACCG
TATTACCGCCTTTGAGTGAGCTGATACCGCTCGCCGCAGCCGAACGACCGAGCGCAGCGAGTCAGTGAGC
GAGGAAGCGGAAGAGCGCCCAATACGCAAACCGCCTCTCCCCGCGCGTTGGCCGATTCATTAATGCAGCT
GGCACGACAGGTTTCCCGACTGGAAAGCGGGCAGTGAGCGCAACGCAATTAATGTGAGTTAGCTCACTCA
TTAGGCACCCCAGGCTTTACACTTTATGCTTCCGGCTCGTATGTTGTGTGGAATTGTGAGCGGATAACAA
TTTCACACAGGAAACAGCTATGACCATGATTACGCCAAGCTCTAGCTAGAGGTCGACCAATTCTCATGTT
TGACAGCTTATCATCGCAGATCCGGGCAACGTTGTTGCCATTGCTGCAGGCGCAGAACTGGTAGGTATGG
AAGATCTATACATTGAATCAATATTGGCAATTAGCCATATTAGTCATTGGTTATATAGCATAAATCAATA
TTGGCTATTGGCCATTGCATACGTTGTATCTATATCATAATATGTACATTTATATTGGCTCATGTCCAAT
ATGACCGCCATGTT
